Addgene plasmid #23673: pDONR223-MPP2
Depositing lab: William Hahn & David Root. Depositing organization: Dana-Farber Cancer Institute. Publication: COT drives resistance to RAF inhibition through MAP kinase pathway reactivation. Johannessen CM, Boehm JS, Kim SY, Thomas SR, Wardwell L, Johnson LA, Emery CM, Stransky N, Cogdill AP, Barretina J, Caponigro G, Hieronymus H, Murray RR, Salehi-Ashtiani K, Hill DE, Vidal M, Zhao JJ, Yang X, Alkan O, Kim S, Harris JL, Wilson CJ, Myer VE, Finan PM, Root DE, Roberts TM, Golub T, Flaherty KT, Dummer R, Weber BL, Sellers WR, Schlegel R, Wargo JA, Hahn WC, Garraway LA. Nature. 2010 Dec 16;468(7326):968-72. doi: 10.1038/nature09627 PubMed 21107320.
Backbone
  Vector backbone: pDONR223
  Backbone manufacturer: Invitrogen
  Backbone size w/o insert (bp): 5005
  Vector type: Gateway Donor vector
Growth in bacteria
  Bacterial resistance: Spectinomycin, 50 μg/mL
  Growth temperature: 37°C
  Growth strain: DH5alpha
  Copy number: High Copy
Gene/Insert
  Gene/Insert name: MPP2 (alt name: membrane protein, palmitoylated 2 (MAGUK p55 subfamily member 2);MPP2)
  Species: H. sapiens (human)
  Insert size (bp): 1659
  Entrez Gene: MPP2 (a.k.a. DLG2)
  Cloning method: Gateway Cloning
  Sequencing primers: 5′ M13pUC-fwd; 3′ M13rev
Terms and licenses: Academic/Nonprofit Terms; Industry Terms: Not Available to Industry
Depositor comments: The ORF has no Stop codon. This design enables easy recombination into a destination vector to add an epitope tag of choice and Stop codon to the ORF. Do NOT use this plasmid directly for transfections. A set of 4 custom lentiviral vectors is available ( pLX301 (http://www.addgene.org/25895/) , pLX302 (http://www.addgene.org/25896/) , pLX303 (http://www.addgene.org/25897/) , pLX304 (http://www.addgene.org/25890/) ) to be used to express these ORFs in mammalian cells. These plasmids are not included in the kit and must be ordered separately.
How to cite: pDONR223-MPP2 was a gift from William Hahn & David Root (Addgene plasmid # 23673 ; http://n2t.net/addgene:23673 ; RRID:Addgene_23673)
