[The description below was written by a language model from this plasmid's Addgene catalogue record.]
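Description:
pDONR223-MPP2 is a Gateway clone built on the Invitrogen pDONR223 donor backbone (about 5 kb without insert) carrying the human MPP2 open reading frame, which encodes membrane protein, palmitoylated 2, a member of the MAGUK p55 subfamily (also listed under the alias DLG2). The insert is about 1.66 kb and was introduced by Gateway recombination. The plasmid is maintained in E. coli as a high-copy construct under spectinomycin selection. No feature table accompanies the record, so the origin of replication, the attachment sites flanking the ORF and other backbone elements are not itemised. M13 forward and reverse primer sites are listed for sequencing across the insert.

The construct is a shuttle or storage clone rather than an expression plasmid. The record names no promoter driving the ORF, and the depositors state explicitly that it should not be transfected directly. The ORF was deliberately cloned without a stop codon, so that recombination into a destination vector can place it in frame with a C-terminal epitope tag and a stop codon supplied by that vector. The depositors point to a separate set of four lentiviral destination vectors, pLX301 through pLX304, designed to receive these ORFs for expression in mammalian cells. The comments indicate that the clone belongs to a kit of similar ORF entry clones. The associated publication concerns resistance to RAF inhibition through reactivation of the MAP kinase pathway, which suggests use in gain-of-function expression studies, although the record does not describe a specific role for MPP2 in that work.
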