>Addgene plasmid #23673 | pDONR223-MPP2 | depositor partial sequence | sequence record 11198 | Author sequence
ATGCCGGTTGCCGCCACCAACTCTGAAACTGCCATGCAGCAAGTCCTGGACAACTTGGGATCCCTCCCCA
GTGCCACGGGGGCTGCAGAGCTGGACCTGATCTTCCTTCGAGGCATTATGGAAAGTCCCATAGTAAGATC
CCTGGCCAAGGCCCATGAGAGGCTGGAGGAGACGAAGCTGGAGGCCGTGAGAGACAACAACCTGGAGCTG
GTGCAGGAGATCCTGCGGGACCTGGCGCAGCTGGCTGAGCAGAGCAGCACAGCCGCCGAGCTGGCCCACA
TCCTCCAGGAGCCCCACTTCCAGTCCCTCCTGGAGACGCACGACTCTGTGGCCTCAAAGACCTATGAGAC
ACCACCCCCCAGCCCTGGCCTGGACCCTACGTTCAGCAACCAGCCTGTACCTCCCGATGCTGTGCGCATG
GTGGGCATCCGCAAGACAGCCGGAGAACATCTGGGTGTAACGTTCCGCGTGGAGGGCGGCGAGCTGGTGA
TCGCGCGCATTCTGCATGGGGGCATGGTGGCTCAGCAAGGCCTGCTGCATGTGGGTGACATCATCAAGGA
GGTGAACGGGCAGCCAGTGGGCAGTGACCCCCGCGCACTGCAGGAGCTCCTGCGCAATGCCAGTGGCAGT
GTCATCCTCAAGATCCTGCCCAGCTACCAGGAGCCCCATCTGCCCCGCCAGGTATTTGTGAAATGTCACT
TTGACTATGACCCGGCCCGAGACAGCCTCATCCCCTGCAAGGAAGCAGGCCTGCGCTTCAACGCCGGGGA
CTTGCTCCAGATCGTAAACCAGGATGATGCCAACTGGTGGCAGGCATGCCATGTCGAAGGGGGCAGTGCT
GGGCTCATTCCCAGCCAGCTGCTGGAGGAGAAGCGGAAAGCATTTGTCAAGAGGGACCTGGAGCTGACAC
CAAACTCAGGGACCCTATGCGGCAGCCTTTCAGGAAAGAAAAAGAAGCGAATGATGTATTTGACCACCAA
GAATGCAGAGTTTGACCGTCATGAGCTGCTCATTTATGAGGAGGTGGCCCGCATGCCCCCGTTCCGCCGG
AAAACCCTGGTACTGATTGGGGCTCAGGGCGTGGGACGGCGCAGCCTGAAGAACAAGCTCATCATGTGGG
ATCCAGATCGCTATGGCACCACGGTGCCCTACACCTCCCGGCGGCCGAAAGACTCAGAGCGGGAAGGTCA
GGGTTACAGCTTTGTGTCCCGTGGGGAGATGGAGGCTGACGTCCGTGCTGGGCGCTACCTGGAGCATGGC
GAATACGAGGGCAACCTGTATGGCACACGTATTGACTCCATCCGGGGCGTGGTCGCTGCTGGGAAGGTGT
GCGTGCTGGATGTCAACCCCCAGGCGGTGAAGGTGCTACGAACGGCCGAGTTTGTCCCTTACGTGGTGTT
CATCGAGGCCCCAGACTTCGAGACCCTGCGGGCCATGAACAGGGCTGCGCTGGAGAGTGGAATATCCACC
AAGCAGCTCACGGAGGCGGACCTGAGACGGACAGTGGAGGAGAGCAGCCGCATCCAGCGGGGCTACGGGC
ACTACTTTGACCTCTGCCTGGTCAATAGCAACCTGGAGAGGACCTTCCGCGAGCTCCAGACAGCCATGGA
GAAGCTACGGACAGAGCCCCAGTGGGTGCCTGTCAGCTGGGTGTACTGA
