>Addgene plasmid #23673 | pDONR223-MPP2 | addgene partial sequence | sequence record 29536 | 23673 with M13pUC-fwd
TAATGATTTTATTTTGACTGATAGTGACCTGTTCGTTGCAACAAATTGATGAGCAATGCTTTTTTATAAT
GCCAACTTTGTACAAAAAAGTTGGCATGCCGGTTGCCGCCACCAACTCTGAAACTGCCATGCAGCAAGTC
CTGGACAACTTGGGATCCCTCCCCAGTGCCACGGGGGCTGCAGAGCTGGACCTGATCTTCCTTCGAGGCA
TTATGGAAAGTCCCATAGTAAGATCCCTGGCCAAGGCCCATGAGAGGCTGGAGGAGACGAAGCTGGAGGC
CGTGAGAGACAACAACCTGGAGCTGGTGCAGGAGATCCTGCGGGACCTGGCGCAGCTGGCTGAGCAGAGC
AGCACAGCCGCCGAGCTGGCCCACATCCTCCAGGAGCCCCACTTCCAGTCCCTCCTGGAGACGCACGACT
CTGTGGCCTCAAAGACCTATGAGACACCACCCCCCAGCCCTGGCCTGGACCCTACGTTCAGCAACCAGCC
TGTACCTCCCGATGCTGTGCGCATGGTGGGCATCCGCAAGACAGCCGGAGAACATCTGGGTGTAACGTTC
CGCGTGGAGGGCGGCGAGCTGGTGATCGCGCGCATTCTGCATGGGGGCATGGTGGCTCAGCAAGGCCTGC
TGCATGTGGGTGACATCATCAAGGAGGTGAACGGG
